Addgene plasmid #78098: pHAtC
Purpose: (Empty Backbone) Plant expression of Cas9 and gRNA empty backbone; Hygro Resistance
Depositing lab: Jin-Soo Kim & Sang-Gyu Kim. Depositing organization: Seoul National University. Publication: A simple, flexible and high-throughput cloning system for plant genome editing via CRISPR-Cas system. Kim H, Kim ST, Ryu J, Choi MK, Kweon J, Kang BC, Ahn HM, Bae S, Kim JS, Kim SG. J Integr Plant Biol. 2016 Mar 4. doi: 10.1111/jipb.12474. PubMed 26946469.
Backbone
  Vector backbone: pH2GW7
  Modifications to backbone: At U6 promoter driven sgRNA cassette, human codon-optimized SpCas9 gene containing a nuclear localization signal (NLS) and a HA tag at the Cterminus of SpCas9
  Vector type: Plant Expression, CRISPR
  Promoter: U6
  Selectable markers: Hygromycin
Growth in bacteria
  Bacterial resistance: Spectinomycin, 50 μg/mL
  Growth temperature: 37°C
  Growth strain: DH5alpha
  Copy number: Unknown
Gene/Insert
  Cloning method: Restriction Enzyme
Terms and licenses: Academic/Nonprofit Terms; Industry Terms: Not Available to Industry
Depositor comments: protocol for cloning gRNA can be found in associated article.
How to cite: pHAtC was a gift from Jin-Soo Kim & Sang-Gyu Kim (Addgene plasmid # 78098 ; http://n2t.net/addgene:78098 ; RRID:Addgene_78098)
