[The description below was written by a language model from this plasmid's Addgene catalogue record and pLannotate feature annotations shown in this document.]
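Description:
pHAtC is a 14.5 kb binary T-DNA vector for CRISPR/Cas9 genome editing in plants, built on the Gateway destination backbone pH2GW7 and supplied as an empty backbone into which a user-designed guide sequence is inserted by restriction-enzyme cloning. In bacteria it is selected with spectinomycin through an aadA (SmR) gene. It carries two replication systems: a ColE1/pBR322-type origin with the bom mobilisation region for E. coli, and the pVS1 oriV with its RepA and StaA proteins. The pVS1 system gives stable maintenance in Agrobacterium, the usual delivery route for vectors of this type.

Nopaline-type left and right border repeats delimit the transferred region, which holds three units. A CaMV 35S promoter, followed by a fragment of the TMV Ω translational enhancer, drives Streptococcus pyogenes Cas9 and ends in a CaMV polyadenylation signal. The catalogue describes this gene as human codon-optimised with a nuclear localisation signal and a C-terminal HA tag. The attB1 and attB2 sites flanking the coding sequence indicate that it was introduced by Gateway recombination.

The second unit is the sgRNA cassette, an S. pyogenes guide RNA scaffold that the catalogue says is expressed from an Arabidopsis (At) U6 promoter. The feature table annotates the scaffold but not the U6 promoter itself. The third unit is a hygromycin phosphotransferase (hph) gene between the NOS promoter and NOS terminator, lying next to the left border, which allows hygromycin selection of transformed plant tissue.

With Cas9, guide and plant marker on a single T-DNA, the plasmid serves as a one-vector platform for targeted mutagenesis in plants.
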