Features (pLannotate 1.2.2; 24 found; start..end, strand, type, name):
     13..88      -  misc_RNA       gRNA scaffold: guide RNA scaffold for the Streptococcus pyogenes CRISPR/Cas9 system
   1005..1349    +  promoter       CaMV 35S promoter: strong constitutive promoter from cauliflower mosaic virus
   1302..1348    +  promoter       minimal CaMV 35S promoter: minimal 35S promoter from cauliflower mosaic virus
   1381..1406    +  misc_feature   TMV Ω (fragment): translational enhancer from the tobacco mosaic virus 5'-leader sequence (Gallie et al., 1988)
   1449..1473    +  protein_bind   attB1: mutant version of attB; recombination site for the Gateway® BP reaction BP Clonase™
   1476..5579    +  CDS            cas9: CAS9_STRP1 - Also known as csn1 From Streptococcus pyogenes serotype M1.
   5647..5671    -  protein_bind   attB2: mutant version of attB; recombination site for the Gateway® BP reaction BP Clonase™
   5742..5901    +  polyA_signal   CaMV poly(A) signal (fragment): cauliflower mosaic virus polyadenylation signal
   5991..6015    +  misc_feature   RB T-DNA repeat: right border repeat from nopaline C58 T-DNA
   6385..6786    +  CDS            Y4CG_SINFN (fragment): Protein inferred from homology: Swiss-Prot protein existence level 3. From Sinorhizobium fredii (strain NBRC 101917 / NGR234).
   7346..7975    +  CDS            pVS1 StaA: stability protein from the Pseudomonas plasmid pVS1 (Heeb et al., 2000)
   8404..9477    +  CDS            pVS1 RepA: replication protein from the Pseudomonas plasmid pVS1 (Heeb et al., 2000)
   9543..9737    +  rep_origin     pVS1 oriV: origin of replication for the Pseudomonas plasmid pVS1 (Heeb et al., 2000)
   9940..9979    +  CDS            rop (fragment): Rop protein, which maintains plasmids at low copy number; rop
  10081..10221   +  misc_feature   bom: basis of mobility region from pBR322
  10407..10995   -  rep_origin     ori: high-copy-number ColE1/pMB1/pBR322/pUC origin of replication
  11241..12028   -  CDS            SmR (fragment): aminoglycoside adenylyltransferase (Murphy, 1985); aadA; confers resistance to spectinomycin and streptomycin
  12039..12095   -  CDS            GmR (fragment): gentamycin acetyltransferase; aacC1; confers resistance to gentamycin
  12271..12294   -  promoter       Pc promoter (fragment): intI1 (promoter lies within the coding sequence); class 1 integron promoter
  12553..12577   +  misc_feature   LB T-DNA repeat: left border repeat from nopaline C58 T-DNA
  12670..12922   -  terminator     NOS terminator: nopaline synthase terminator and poly(A) signal
  12938..13102   -  CDS            yokD (fragment): YOKD_BACSU - Experimental evidence at protein level: Swiss-Prot protein existence level 1. May contribute to antibiotic resistance. From Bacillus subtilis (strain 168).
  13123..14145   -  CDS            hph: KHYB_ECOLX - Experimental evidence at protein level: Swiss-Prot protein existence level 1. The aminoglycoside phosphotransferases achieve inactivation of their antibiotic substrates by phosphorylation. Only phosphorylates hygromycin and closely related compounds such as demethyl analogs and destomycin. From Escherichia coli.
  14181..14360   -  promoter       NOS promoter: nopaline synthase promoter
>Addgene plasmid #78098 | pHAtC | depositor full sequence | sequence record 145571 | pHAtC sequence 14451 bps
GAGCTCAAAAAAGCACCGACTCGGTGCCACTTTTTCAAGTTGATAACGGACTAGCCTTATTTTAACTTGC
TATTTCTAGCTCTAAAACCTCTGCAGGTGACTCTCGAGACACCTGCCTCCAATCACTACTTCGACTCTAG
CTGTATATAAACTCAGCTTCGTTTTCTTATCTAAGCGATGTGGGACTTTTGAAGATTGTTTTCAACTTAA
ATGGGCCTATATAAGAAATACTATTGTTCTTTCCCATATAAATGGGCCTGCTTCTCTTCTTTCAGATTCC
CAGGGGCCTTTTGAAGATTATCTTCATATCTTAAGAATGAAGATGTTTTATTCAATCAAATTCTTGAAGG
TTCGATGCCTAATCATTCGAATTCGAGCTCTCCCATATGGTCGACTAGAGCCAAGCTGATCTCCTTTGCC
CCGGAGATCACCATGGACGACTTTCTCTATCTCTACGATCTAGGAAGAAAGTTCGACGGAGAAGGTGACG
ATACCATGTTCACCACCGATAATGAGAAGATTAGCCTCTTCAATTTCAGAAAGAATGCTGACCCACAGAT
GGTTAGAGAGGCCTACGCGGCAGGTCTCATCAAGACGATCTACCCGAGTAATAATCTCCAGGAGATCAAA
TACCTTCCCAAGAAGGTTAAAGATGCAGTCAAAAGATTCAGGACTAACTGCATCAAGAACACAGAGAAAG
ATATATTTCTCAAGATCAGAAGTACTATTCCAGTATGGACGATTCAAGGCTTGCTTCATAAACCAAGGCA
AGTAATAGAGATTGGAGTCTCTAAGAAAGTAGTTCCTACTGAATCAAAGGCCATGGAGTCAAAAATTCAG
ATCGAGGATCTAACAGAACTCGCCGTGAAGACTGGCGAACAGTTCATACAGAGTCTTTTACGACTCAATG
ACAAGAAGAAAATCTTCGTCAACATGGTGGAGCACGACACTCTCGTCTACTCCAAGAATATCAAAGATAC
AGTCTCAGAAGACCAAAGGGCTATTGAGACTTTTCAACAAAGGGTAATATCGGGAAACCTCCTCGGATTC
CATTGCCCAGCTATCTGTCACTTCATCAAAAGGACAGTAGAAAAGGAAGGTGGCACCTACAAATGCCATC
ATTGCGATAAAGGAAAGGCTATCGTTCAAGATGCCCCTGCCGACAGTGGTCCCAAAGATGGACCCCCACC
CACGAGGAGCATCGTGGAAAAAGAAGACGTTCCAACCACGTCTTCAAAGCAAGTGGATTGATGTGATATC
TCCACTGACGTAAGGGATGACGCACAATCCCACTATCCTTCGCAAGACCCTTCCTCTATATAAGGAAGTT
CATTTCATTTGGAGAGGACTCCGGTATTTTTACAACAATTACCACAACAAAACAAACAACAAACAACATT
ACAATTTACTATTCTAGTCGACCTGCAGGCGGCCGCACTAGTGATATCACAAGTTTGTACAAAAAAGCAG
GCTTCATGGACAAGAAGTACAGCATCGGCCTGGACATCGGTACCAACAGCGTGGGCTGGGCCGTGATCAC
CGACGAGTACAAGGTGCCCAGCAAGAAGTTCAAGGTGCTGGGCAACACCGACCGCCACAGCATCAAGAAG
AACCTGATCGGCGCCCTGCTGTTCGACAGCGGCGAGACCGCCGAGGCCACCCGCCTGAAGCGCACCGCCC
GCCGCCGCTACACCCGCCGCAAGAACCGCATCTGCTACCTGCAGGAGATCTTCAGCAACGAGATGGCCAA
GGTGGACGACAGCTTCTTCCACCGCCTGGAGGAGAGCTTCCTGGTGGAGGAGGACAAGAAGCACGAGCGC
CACCCCATCTTCGGCAACATCGTGGACGAGGTGGCCTACCACGAGAAGTACCCCACCATCTACCATCTGC
GCAAGAAGCTGGTGGACAGCACCGACAAGGCCGACCTGCGCCTGATCTACCTGGCCCTGGCCCACATGAT
CAAGTTCCGCGGCCACTTCCTGATCGAGGGCGACCTGAACCCCGACAACAGCGACGTGGACAAGCTGTTC
ATCCAGCTGGTGCAGACCTACAACCAGCTGTTCGAGGAGAACCCCATCAACGCCAGCGGCGTGGACGCCA
AGGCCATCCTGAGCGCCCGCCTGAGCAAGAGCCGCCGCCTGGAGAACCTGATCGCCCAGCTGCCCGGCGA
GAAGAAGAACGGCCTGTTCGGCAACCTGATCGCCCTGAGCCTGGGCCTGACCCCCAACTTCAAGAGCAAC
TTCGACCTGGCCGAGGACGCCAAGCTGCAGCTGAGCAAGGACACCTACGACGACGACCTGGACAACCTGC
TGGCCCAGATCGGCGACCAGTACGCCGACCTGTTCCTGGCCGCCAAGAACCTGAGCGACGCCATCCTGCT
GAGCGACATCCTGCGCGTGAACACCGAGATCACCAAGGCCCCCCTGAGCGCCAGCATGATCAAGCGCTAC
GACGAGCACCACCAGGACCTGACCCTGCTGAAGGCCCTGGTGCGCCAGCAGCTGCCCGAGAAGTACAAGG
AGATCTTCTTCGACCAGAGCAAGAACGGCTACGCCGGCTACATCGACGGCGGCGCCAGCCAGGAGGAGTT
CTACAAGTTCATCAAGCCCATCCTGGAGAAGATGGACGGCACCGAGGAGCTGCTGGTGAAGCTGAACCGC
GAGGACCTGCTGCGCAAGCAGCGCACCTTCGACAACGGCAGCATCCCCCACCAGATCCACCTGGGCGAGC
TGCACGCCATCCTGCGCCGCCAGGAGGACTTCTACCCCTTCCTGAAGGACAACCGCGAGAAGATCGAGAA
GATCCTGACCTTCCGCATCCCCTACTACGTGGGCCCCCTGGCCCGCGGCAACAGCCGCTTCGCCTGGATG
ACCCGCAAGAGCGAGGAGACCATCACCCCCTGGAACTTCGAGGAGGTGGTGGACAAGGGCGCCAGCGCCC
AGAGCTTCATCGAGCGCATGACCAACTTCGACAAGAACCTGCCCAACGAGAAGGTGCTGCCCAAGCACAG
CCTGCTGTACGAGTACTTCACCGTGTACAACGAGCTGACCAAGGTGAAGTACGTGACCGAGGGCATGCGC
AAGCCCGCCTTCCTGAGCGGCGAGCAGAAGAAGGCCATCGTGGACCTGCTGTTCAAGACCAACCGCAAGG
TGACCGTGAAGCAGCTGAAGGAGGACTACTTCAAGAAGATCGAGTGCTTCGACAGCGTGGAGATCAGCGG
CGTGGAGGACCGCTTCAACGCCAGCCTGGGCACCTACCACGACCTGCTGAAGATCATCAAGGACAAGGAC
TTCCTGGACAACGAGGAGAACGAGGACATCCTGGAGGACATCGTGCTGACCCTGACCCTGTTCGAGGACC
GCGAGATGATCGAGGAGCGCCTGAAGACCTACGCCCACCTGTTCGACGACAAGGTGATGAAGCAGCTGAA
GCGCCGCCGCTACACCGGCTGGGGCCGCCTGAGCCGCAAGCTTATCAACGGCATCCGCGACAAGCAGAGC
GGCAAGACCATCCTGGACTTCCTGAAGAGCGACGGCTTCGCCAACCGCAACTTCATGCAGCTGATCCACG
ACGACAGCCTGACCTTCAAGGAGGACATCCAGAAGGCCCAGGTGAGCGGCCAGGGCGACAGCCTGCACGA
GCACATCGCCAACCTGGCCGGCAGCCCCGCCATCAAGAAGGGCATCCTGCAGACCGTGAAGGTGGTGGAC
GAGCTGGTGAAGGTGATGGGCCGCCACAAGCCCGAGAACATCGTGATCGAGATGGCCCGCGAGAACCAGA
CCACCCAGAAGGGCCAGAAGAACAGCCGCGAGCGCATGAAGCGCATCGAGGAGGGCATCAAGGAGCTGGG
CAGCCAGATCCTGAAGGAGCACCCCGTGGAGAACACCCAGCTGCAGAACGAGAAGCTGTACCTGTACTAC
CTGCAGAACGGCCGCGACATGTACGTGGACCAGGAGCTGGACATCAACCGCCTGAGCGACTACGACGTGG
ACCACATCGTGCCCCAGAGCTTCCTGAAGGACGACAGCATCGACAACAAGGTGCTGACCCGCAGCGACAA
GAACCGCGGCAAGAGCGACAACGTGCCCAGCGAGGAGGTGGTGAAGAAGATGAAGAACTACTGGCGCCAG
CTGCTGAACGCCAAGCTGATCACCCAGCGCAAGTTCGACAACCTGACCAAGGCCGAGCGCGGCGGCCTGA
GCGAGCTGGACAAGGCCGGCTTCATCAAGCGCCAGCTGGTGGAGACCCGCCAGATCACCAAGCACGTGGC
CCAGATCCTGGACAGCCGCATGAACACCAAGTACGACGAGAACGACAAGCTGATCCGCGAGGTGAAGGTG
ATCACCCTGAAGAGCAAGCTGGTGAGCGACTTCCGCAAGGACTTCCAGTTCTACAAGGTGCGCGAGATCA
ACAACTACCACCACGCCCACGACGCCTACCTGAACGCCGTGGTGGGCACCGCCCTGATCAAGAAGTACCC
CAAGCTGGAGAGCGAGTTCGTGTACGGCGACTACAAGGTGTACGACGTGCGCAAGATGATCGCCAAGAGC
GAGCAGGAGATCGGCAAGGCCACCGCCAAGTACTTCTTCTACAGCAACATCATGAACTTCTTCAAGACCG
AGATCACCCTGGCCAACGGCGAGATCCGCAAGCGCCCCCTGATCGAGACCAACGGCGAGACCGGCGAGAT
CGTGTGGGACAAGGGCCGCGACTTCGCCACCGTGCGCAAGGTGCTGAGCATGCCCCAGGTGAACATCGTG
AAGAAGACCGAGGTGCAGACCGGCGGCTTCAGCAAGGAGAGCATCCTGCCCAAGCGCAACAGCGACAAGC
TGATCGCCCGCAAGAAGGACTGGGACCCCAAGAAGTACGGCGGCTTCGACAGCCCCACCGTGGCCTACAG
CGTGCTGGTGGTGGCCAAGGTGGAGAAGGGCAAGAGCAAGAAGCTGAAGAGCGTGAAGGAGCTGCTGGGC
ATCACCATCATGGAGCGCAGCAGCTTCGAGAAGAACCCCATCGACTTCCTGGAGGCCAAGGGCTACAAGG
AGGTGAAGAAGGACCTGATCATCAAGCTGCCCAAGTACAGCCTGTTCGAGCTGGAGAACGGCCGCAAGCG
CATGCTGGCCAGCGCCGGCGAGCTGCAGAAGGGCAACGAGCTGGCCCTGCCCAGCAAGTACGTGAACTTC
CTGTACCTGGCCAGCCACTACGAGAAGCTGAAGGGCAGCCCCGAGGACAACGAGCAGAAGCAGCTGTTCG
TGGAGCAGCACAAGCACTACCTGGACGAGATCATCGAGCAGATCAGCGAGTTCAGCAAGCGCGTGATCCT
GGCCGACGCCAACCTGGACAAGGTGCTGAGCGCCTACAACAAGCACCGCGACAAGCCCATCCGCGAGCAG
GCCGAGAACATCATCCACCTGTTCACCCTGACCAACCTGGGCGCCCCCGCCGCCTTCAAGTACTTCGACA
CCACCATCGACCGCAAGCGCTACACCAGCACCAAGGAGGTGCTGGACGCCACCCTGATCCACCAGAGCAT
CACCGGTCTGTACGAGACCCGCATCGACCTGAGCCAGCTGGGCGGCGACGGCGGCTCCGGACCTCCAAAG
AAAAAGAGAAAAGTATACCCCTACGACGTGCCCGACTACGCCTAACACCCAGCTTTCTTGTACAAAGTGG
TGATATCCCGCGGCCATGCTAGAGTCCGCAAAAATCACCAGTCTCTCTCTACAAATCTATCTCTCTCTAT
TTTTCTCCAGAATAATGTGTGAGTAGTTCCCAGATAAGGGAATTAGGGTTCTTATAGGGTTTCGCTCATG
TGTTGAGCATATAAGAAACCCTTAGTATGTATTTGTATTTGTAAAATACTTCTATCAATAAAATTTCTAA
TTCCTAAAACCAAAATCCAGTGACCTGCAGGCATGCGACGTCGGGCCCAAGCTTAGCTTGAGCTTGGATC
AGATTGTCGTTTCCCGCCTTCAGTTTAAACTATCAGTGTTTGACAGGATATATTGGCGGGTAAACCTAAG
AGAAAAGAGCGTTTATTAGAATAATCGGATATTTAAAAGGGCGTGAAAAGGTTTATCCGTTCGTCCATTT
GTATGTGCATGCCAACCACAGGGTTCCCCTCGGGATCAAAGTACTTTAAAGTACTTTAAAGTACTTTAAA
GTACTTTGATCCAACCCCTCCGCTGCTATAGTGCAGTCGGCTTCTGACGTTCAGTGCAGCCGTCTTCTGA
AAACGACATGTCGCACAAGTCCTAAGTTACGCGACAGGCTGCCGCCCTGCCCTTTTCCTGGCGTTTTCTT
GTCGCGTGTTTTAGTCGCATAAAGTAGAATACTTGCGACTAGAACCGGAGACATTACGCCATGAACAAGA
GCGCCGCCGCTGGCCTGCTGGGCTATGCCCGCGTCAGCACCGACGACCAGGACTTGACCAACCAACGGGC
CGAACTGCACGCGGCCGGCTGCACCAAGCTGTTTTCCGAGAAGATCACCGGCACCAGGCGCGACCGCCCG
GAGCTGGCCAGGATGCTTGACCACCTACGCCCTGGCGACGTTGTGACAGTGACCAGGCTAGACCGCCTGG
CCCGCAGCACCCGCGACCTACTGGACATTGCCGAGCGCATCCAGGAGGCCGGCGCGGGCCTGCGTAGCCT
GGCAGAGCCGTGGGCCGACACCACCACGCCGGCCGGCCGCATGGTGTTGACCGTGTTCGCCGGCATTGCC
GAGTTCGAGCGTTCCCTAATCATCGACCGCACCCGGAGCGGGCGCGAGGCCGCCAAGGCCCGAGGCGTGA
AGTTTGGCCCCCGCCCTACCCTCACCCCGGCACAGATCGCGCACGCCCGCGAGCTGATCGACCAGGAAGG
CCGCACCGTGAAAGAGGCGGCTGCACTGCTTGGCGTGCATCGCTCGACCCTGTACCGCGCACTTGAGCGC
AGCGAGGAAGTGACGCCCACCGAGGCCAGGCGGCGCGGTGCCTTCCGTGAGGACGCATTGACCGAGGCCG
ACGCCCTGGCGGCCGCCGAGAATGAACGCCAAGAGGAACAAGCATGAAACCGCACCAGGACGGCCAGGAC
GAACCGTTTTTCATTACCGAAGAGATCGAGGCGGAGATGATCGCGGCCGGGTACGTGTTCGAGCCGCCCG
CGCACGTCTCAACCGTGCGGCTGCATGAAATCCTGGCCGGTTTGTCTGATGCCAAGCTGGCGGCCTGGCC
GGCCAGCTTGGCCGCTGAAGAAACCGAGCGCCGCCGTCTAAAAAGGTGATGTGTATTTGAGTAAAACAGC
TTGCGTCATGCGGTCGCTGCGTATATGATGCGATGAGTAAATAAACAAATACGCAAGGGGAACGCATGAA
GGTTATCGCTGTACTTAACCAGAAAGGCGGGTCAGGCAAGACGACCATCGCAACCCATCTAGCCCGCGCC
CTGCAACTCGCCGGGGCCGATGTTCTGTTAGTCGATTCCGATCCCCAGGGCAGTGCCCGCGATTGGGCGG
CCGTGCGGGAAGATCAACCGCTAACCGTTGTCGGCATCGACCGCCCGACGATTGACCGCGACGTGAAGGC
CATCGGCCGGCGCGACTTCGTAGTGATCGACGGAGCGCCCCAGGCGGCGGACTTGGCTGTGTCCGCGATC
AAGGCAGCCGACTTCGTGCTGATTCCGGTGCAGCCAAGCCCTTACGACATATGGGCCACCGCCGACCTGG
TGGAGCTGGTTAAGCAGCGCATTGAGGTCACGGATGGAAGGCTACAAGCGGCCTTTGTCGTGTCGCGGGC
GATCAAAGGCACGCGCATCGGCGGTGAGGTTGCCGAGGCGCTGGCCGGGTACGAGCTGCCCATTCTTGAG
TCCCGTATCACGCAGCGCGTGAGCTACCCAGGCACTGCCGCCGCCGGCACAACCGTTCTTGAATCAGAAC
CCGAGGGCGACGCTGCCCGCGAGGTCCAGGCGCTGGCCGCTGAAATTAAATCAAAACTCATTTGAGTTAA
TGAGGTAAAGAGAAAATGAGCAAAAGCACAAACACGCTAAGTGCCGGCCGTCCGAGCGCACGCAGCAGCA
AGGCTGCAACGTTGGCCAGCCTGGCAGACACGCCAGCCATGAAGCGGGTCAACTTTCAGTTGCCGGCGGA
GGATCACACCAAGCTGAAGATGTACGCGGTACGCCAAGGCAAGACCATTACCGAGCTGCTATCTGAATAC
ATCGCGCAGCTACCAGAGTAAATGAGCAAATGAATAAATGAGTAGATGAATTTTAGCGGCTAAAGGAGGC
GGCATGGAAAATCAAGAACAACCAGGCACCGACGCCGTGGAATGCCCCATGTGTGGAGGAACGGGCGGTT
GGCCAGGCGTAAGCGGCTGGGTTGTCTGCCGGCCCTGCAATGGCACTGGAACCCCCAAGCCCGAGGAATC
GGCGTGAGCGGTCGCAAACCATCCGGCCCGGTACAAATCGGCGCGGCGCTGGGTGATGACCTGGTGGAGA
AGTTGAAGGCCGCGCAGGCCGCCCAGCGGCAACGCATCGAGGCAGAAGCACGCCCCGGTGAATCGTGGCA
AGCGGCCGCTGATCGAATCCGCAAAGAATCCCGGCAACCGCCGGCAGCCGGTGCGCCGTCGATTAGGAAG
CCGCCCAAGGGCGACGAGCAACCAGATTTTTTCGTTCCGATGCTCTATGACGTGGGCACCCGCGATAGTC
GCAGCATCATGGACGTGGCCGTTTTCCGTCTGTCGAAGCGTGACCGACGAGCTGGCGAGGTGATCCGCTA
CGAGCTTCCAGACGGGCACGTAGAGGTTTCCGCAGGGCCGGCCGGCATGGCCAGTGTGTGGGATTACGAC
CTGGTACTGATGGCGGTTTCCCATCTAACCGAATCCATGAACCGATACCGGGAAGGGAAGGGAGACAAGC
CCGGCCGCGTGTTCCGTCCACACGTTGCGGACGTACTCAAGTTCTGCCGGCGAGCCGATGGCGGAAAGCA
GAAAGACGACCTGGTAGAAACCTGCATTCGGTTAAACACCACGCACGTTGCCATGCAGCGTACGAAGAAG
GCCAAGAACGGCCGCCTGGTGACGGTATCCGAGGGTGAAGCCTTGATTAGCCGCTACAAGATCGTAAAGA
GCGAAACCGGGCGGCCGGAGTACATCGAGATCGAGCTAGCTGATTGGATGTACCGCGAGATCACAGAAGG
CAAGAACCCGGACGTGCTGACGGTTCACCCCGATTACTTTTTGATCGATCCCGGCATCGGCCGTTTTCTC
TACCGCCTGGCACGCCGCGCCGCAGGCAAGGCAGAAGCCAGATGGTTGTTCAAGACGATCTACGAACGCA
GTGGCAGCGCCGGAGAGTTCAAGAAGTTCTGTTTCACCGTGCGCAAGCTGATCGGGTCAAATGACCTGCC
GGAGTACGATTTGAAGGAGGAGGCGGGGCAGGCTGGCCCGATCCTAGTCATGCGCTACCGCAACCTGATC
GAGGGCGAAGCATCCGCCGGTTCCTAATGTACGGAGCAGATGCTAGGGCAAATTGCCCTAGCAGGGGAAA
AAGGTCGAAAAGGTCTCTTTCCTGTGGATAGCACGTACATTGGGAACCCAAAGCCGTACATTGGGAACCG
GAACCCGTACATTGGGAACCCAAAGCCGTACATTGGGAACCGGTCACACATGTAAGTGACTGATATAAAA
GAGAAAAAAGGCGATTTTTCCGCCTAAAACTCTTTAAAACTTATTAAAACTCTTAAAACCCGCCTGGCCT
GTGCATAACTGTCTGGCCAGCGCACAGCCGAAGAGCTGCAAAAAGCGCCTACCCTTCGGTCGCTGCGCTC
CCTACGCCCCGCCGCTTCGCGTCGGCCTATCGCGGCCGCTGGCCGCTCAAAAATGGCTGGCCTACGGCCA
GGCAATCTACCAGGGCGCGGACAAGCCGCGCCGTCGCCACTCGACCGCCGGCGCCCACATCAAGGCACCC
TGCCTCGCGCGTTTCGGTGATGACGGTGAAAACCTCTGACACATGCAGCTCCCGGAGACGGTCACAGCTT
GTCTGTAAGCGGATGCCGGGAGCAGACAAGCCCGTCAGGGCGCGTCAGCGGGTGTTGGCGGGTGTCGGGG
CGCAGCCATGACCCAGTCACGTAGCGATAGCGGAGTGTATACTGGCTTAACTATGCGGCATCAGAGCAGA
TTGTACTGAGAGTGCACCATATGCGGTGTGAAATACCGCACAGATGCGTAAGGAGAAAATACCGCATCAG
GCGCTCTTCCGCTTCCTCGCTCACTGACTCGCTGCGCTCGGTCGTTCGGCTGCGGCGAGCGGTATCAGCT
CACTCAAAGGCGGTAATACGGTTATCCACAGAATCAGGGGATAACGCAGGAAAGAACATGTGAGCAAAAG
GCCAGCAAAAGGCCAGGAACCGTAAAAAGGCCGCGTTGCTGGCGTTTTTCCATAGGCTCCGCCCCCCTGA
CGAGCATCACAAAAATCGACGCTCAAGTCAGAGGTGGCGAAACCCGACAGGACTATAAAGATACCAGGCG
TTTCCCCCTGGAAGCTCCCTCGTGCGCTCTCCTGTTCCGACCCTGCCGCTTACCGGATACCTGTCCGCCT
TTCTCCCTTCGGGAAGCGTGGCGCTTTCTCATAGCTCACGCTGTAGGTATCTCAGTTCGGTGTAGGTCGT
TCGCTCCAAGCTGGGCTGTGTGCACGAACCCCCCGTTCAGCCCGACCGCTGCGCCTTATCCGGTAACTAT
CGTCTTGAGTCCAACCCGGTAAGACACGACTTATCGCCACTGGCAGCAGCCACTGGTAACAGGATTAGCA
GAGCGAGGTATGTAGGCGGTGCTACAGAGTTCTTGAAGTGGTGGCCTAACTACGGCTACACTAGAAGGAC
AGTATTTGGTATCTGCGCTCTGCTGAAGCCAGTTACCTTCGGAAAAAGAGTTGGTAGCTCTTGATCCGGC
AAACAAACCACCGCTGGTAGCGGTGGTTTTTTTGTTTGCAAGCAGCAGATTACGCGCAGAAAAAAAGGAT
CTCAAGAAGATCCTTTGATCTTTTCTACGGGGTCTGACGCTCAGTGGAACGAAAACTCACGTTAAGGGAT
TTTGGTCATGCATGATATATCTCCCAATTTGTGTAGGGCTTATTATGCACGCTTAAAAATAATAAAAGCA
GACTTGACCTGATAGTTTGGCTGTGAGCAATTATGTGCTTAGTGCATCTAACGCTTGAGTTAAGCCGCGC
CGCGAAGCGGCGTCGGCTTGAACGAATTTCTAGCTAGACATTATTTGCCGACTACCTTGGTGATCTCGCC
TTTCACGTAGTGGACAAATTCTTCCAACTGATCTGCGCGCGAGGCCAAGCGATCTTCTTCTTGTCCAAGA
TAAGCCTGTCTAGCTTCAAGTATGACGGGCTGATACTGGGCCGGCAGGCGCTCCATTGCCCAGTCGGCAG
CGACATCCTTCGGCGCGATTTTGCCGGTTACTGCGCTGTACCAAATGCGGGACAACGTAAGCACTACATT
TCGCTCATCGCCAGCCCAGTCGGGCGGCGAGTTCCATAGCGTTAAGGTTTCATTTAGCGCCTCAAATAGA
TCCTGTTCAGGAACCGGATCAAAGAGTTCCTCCGCCGCTGGACCTACCAAGGCAACGCTATGTTCTCTTG
CTTTTGTCAGCAAGATAGCCAGATCAATGTCGATCGTGGCTGGCTCGAAGATACCTGCAAGAATGTCATT
GCGCTGCCATTCTCCAAATTGCAGTTCGCGCTTAGCTGGATAACGCCACGGAATGATGTCGTCGTGCACA
ACAATGGTGACTTCTACAGCGCGGAGAATCTCGCTCTCTCCAGGGGAAGCCGAAGTTTCCAAAAGGTCGT
TGATCAAAGCTCGCCGCGTTGTTTCATCAAGCCTTACGGTCACCGTAACCAGCAAATCAATATCACTGTG
TGGCTTCAGGCCGCCATCCACTGCGGAGCCGTACAAATGTACGGCCAGCAACGTCGGTTCGAGATGGCGC
TCGATGACGCCAACTACCTCTGATAGTTGAGTCGATACTTCGGCGATCACCGCTTCCCCCATGATGTTTA
ACTTTGTTTTAGGGCGACTGCCCTGCTGCGTAACATCGTTGCTGCTCCATAACATCAAACATCGACCCAC
GGCGTAACGCGCTTGCTGCTTGGATGCCCGAGGCATAGACTGTACCCCAAAAAAACAGTCATAACAAGCC
ATGAAAACCGCCACTGCGCCGTTACCACCGCTGCGTTCGGTCAAGGTTCTGGACCAGTTGCGTGAGCGCA
TACGCTACTTGCATTACAGCTTACGAACCGAACAGGCTTATGTCCACTGGGTTCGTGCCCGAATTGATCA
CAGGCAGCAACGCTCTGTCATCGTTACAATCAACATGCTACCCTCCGCGAGATCATCCGTGTTTCAAACC
CGGCAGCTTAGTTGCCGTTCTTCCGAATAGCATCGGTAACATGAGCAAAGTCTGCCGCCTTACAACGGCT
CTCCCGCTGACGCCGTCCCGGACTGATGGGCTGCCTGTATCGAGTGGTGATTTTGTGCCGAGCTGCCGGT
CGGGGAGCTGTTGGCTGGCTGGTGGCAGGATATATTGTGGTGTAAACAAATTGACGCTTAGACAACTTAA
TAACACATTGCGGACGTTTTTAATGTACTGAATTAACGCCGAATTGAATTATCAGCTTGCATGCCGGTCG
ATCTAGTAACATAGATGACACCGCGCGCGATAATTTATCCTAGTTTGCGCGCTATATTTTGTTTTCTATC
GCGTATTAAATGTATAATTGCGGGACTCTAATCATAAAAACCCATCTCATAAATAACGTCATGCATTACA
TGTTAATTATTACATGCTTAACGTAATTCAACAGAAATTATATGATAATCATCGCAAGACCGGCAACAGG
ATTCAATCTTAAGAAACTTTATTGCCAAATGTTTGAACGATCTGCTTGACTCTAGGGAATTAATTCCTGA
ATCACTGCGACCGGCCCTCCCGCGACCCAGCCGAGCGAGCTTAGCGAACTGTGGACGAGAACTGTGCCAC
CAAGCGTAAGGCCGTTCTCTCGCATTTGCCTTGCTAGGCTCGCGCGAGTTGCTGGCTGAGGCGTTCTCGA
AATCAGCTCTTGTTCGGTCGGCATCTACTCTATTCCTTTGCCCTCGGACGAGTGCTGGGGCGTCGGTTTC
CACTATCGGCGAGTACTTCTACACAGCCATCGGTCCAGACGGCCGCGCTTCTGCGGGCGATTTGTGTACG
CCCGACAGTCCCGGCTCCGGATCGGACGATTGCGTCGCATCGACCCTGCGCCCAAGCTGCATCATCGAAA
TTGCCGTCAACCAAGCTCTGATAGAGTTGGTCAAGACCAATGCGGAGCATATACGCCCGGAGCCTTGGCG
ATCCTGCAAGCTCCGGATGCCTCCGCTCGAAGTAGCGCGTCTGCTGCTCCATACAAGCCAACCACGGCCT
CCAGAAGAAGATGTTGGCGACCTCGTATTGGGAATCCCCGAACATCGCCTCGCTCCAGTCAATGACCGCT
GTTATGCGGCCATTGTCCGTCAGGACATTGTTGGAGCCGAAATCCGCGTGCACGAGGTGCCGGACTTCGG
GGCAGTCCTCGGCCCAAAGCATCAGCTCATCGAGAGCCTGCGCGACGGACGCACTGACGGTGTCGTCCAT
CACAGTTTGCCAGTGATACACATGGGGATCAGCAATCGCGCATATGAAATCACGCCATGTAGTGTATTGA
CCGATTCCTTGCGGTCCGAATGGGCCGAACCCGCTCGTCTGGCTAAGATCGGCCGCAGCGATAGCATCCA
TAGCCTCCGCGACCGGCTGAAGAACAGCGGGCAGTTCGGTTTCAGGCAGGTCTTGCAACGTGACACCCTG
TGCACGGCGGGAGATGCAATAGGTCAGGCTCTCGCTGAACTCCCCAATGTCAAGCACTTCCGGAATCGGG
AGCGCGGCCGATGCAAAGTGCCGATAAACATAACGATCTTTGTAGAAACCATCGGCGCAGCTATTTACCC
GCAGGACATATCCACGCCCTCCTACATCGAAGCTGAAAGCACGAGATTCTTCGCCCTCCGAGAGCTGCAT
CAGGTCGGAGACGCTGTCGAACTTTTCGATCAGAAACTTCTCGACAGACGTCGCGGTGAGTTCAGGCTTT
TTCATAGGGGGGATTCGAGTTGAGAGTGAATATGAGACTCTAATTGGATACCGAGGGGAATTTATGGAAC
GTCAGTGGAGCATTTTTGACAAGAAATATTTGCTAGCTGATAGTGACCTTAGGCGACTTTTGAACGCGCA
ATAATGGTTTCTGACGTATGTGCTTAGCTCATTAAACTCCAGAAACCCGCGGCTCAGTGGCTCCTTCAAC
GTTGCGGTTCTGTCAGTTCCAAACGTAAAACGGCTTGTCCCGCGTCATCGGCGGGGGTCATAACGTGACT
CCCTTAATTCTCCGCTCATGATCGATAATTC
