>Addgene plasmid #78098 | pHAtC | addgene partial sequence | sequence record 147012 | SpCas9-F1 5'-cagcacaagcactacctgga-3'
ACAAGCCCATCCGCGAGCAGGCCGAGAACATCATCCACCTGTTCACCCTGACCAACCTGGGCGCCCCCGC
CGCCTTCAAGTACTTCGACACCACCATCGACCGCAAGCGCTACACCAGCACCAAGGAGGTGCTGGACGCC
ACCCTGATCCACCAGAGCATCACCGGTCTGTACGAGACCCGCATCGACCTGAGCCAGCTGGGCGGCGACG
GCGGCTCCGGACCTCCAAAGAAAAAGAGAAAAGTATACCCCTACGACGTGCCCGACTACGCCTAACACCC
AGCTTTCTTGTACAAAGTGGTGATATCCCGCGGCCATGCTAGAGTCCGCAAAAATCACCAGTCTCTCTCT
ACAAATCTATCTCTCTCTATTTTTCTCCAGAATAATGTGTGAGTAGTTCCCAGATAAGGGAATTAGGGTT
CTTATAGGGTTTCGCTCATGTGTTGAGCATATAAGAAACCCTTAGTATGTATTTG
