>Addgene plasmid #78098 | pHAtC | addgene partial sequence | sequence record 147412 | 35S-promoter 5'-CTATCCTTCGCAAGACCCTTC-3'
CTGCAGGCGGCCGCACTAGTGATATCACAAGTTTGTACAAAAAAGCAGGCTTCATGGACAAGAAGTACAG
CATCGGCCTGGACATCGGTACCAACAGCGTGGGCTGGGCCGTGATCACCGACGAGTACAAGGTGCCCAGC
AAGAAGTTCAAGGTGCTGGGCAACACCGACCGCCACAGCATCAAGAAGAACCTGATCGGCGCCCTGCTGT
TCGACAGCGGCGAGACCGCCGAGGCCACCCGCCTGAAGCGCACCGCCCGCCGCCGCTACACCCGCCGCAA
GAACCGCATCTGCTACCTGCAGGAGATCTTCAGCAACGAGATGGCCAAGGTGGACGACAGCTTCTTCCAC
CGCCTGGAGGAGAGCTTCCTGGTGGAGGAGGACAAGAAGCACGAGCGCCACCCCATCTTCGGCAACATCG
TGGACGAGGTGGCCTACCACGAGAAGTACCCCACCATCTACCATCTGCGCAAGAAGCTGGTGGACAGCAC
CGACAAGGCCGACCTGCGCCTGATCTACCTGGCCCTGGCCCACATGATCAAGTTCCGCGGCCACTTCCTG
ATCGAGGGCGACCTGAACCCCGACAACAGCGACGTGGACAAGCTGTTCATCCAGCTGGTGCAGACCT
