>Addgene plasmid #78098 | pHAtC | addgene partial sequence | sequence record 147597 | CaMV35S-R 5'-gccaccttccttttctactgtc-3'
GGCAATGGAATCCGAGGAGGTTTCCCGATATTACCCTTTGTTGAAAAGTCTCAATAGCCCTTTGGTCTTC
TGAGACTGTATCTTTGATATTCTTGGAGTAGACGAGAGTGTCGTGCTCCACCATGTTGACGAAGATTTTC
TTCTTGTCATTGAGTCGTAAAAGACTCTGTATGAACTGTTCGCCAGTCTTCACGGCGAGTTCTGTTAGAT
CCTCGATCTGAATTTTTGACTCCATGGCCTTTGATTCAGTAGGAACTACTTTCTTAGAGACTCCAATCTC
TATTACTTGCCTTGGTTTATGAAGCAAGCCTTGAATCGTCCATACTGGAATAGTACTTCTGATCTTGAGA
AATATATCTTTCTCTGTGTTCTTGATGCAGTTAGTCCTGAATCTTTTGACTGCATCTTTAACCTTCTTGG
GAAGGTATTTGATCTCCTGGAGATTATTACTCGGGTAGATCGTCTTGATGAGACCTGCCGCGTAGGCCTC
TCTAACCATCTGTGGGTCAGCATTCTTTCTGAAATTGAAGAGGCTAATCTTCTCATTATCGGTGGTGAAC
ATGGTATCGTCACCTTCTCCGTCGAACTTTCTTCCTAGATCGTAGAGATAGAGAAAGTCGTCCATGGTGA
TCTCCGGGGCAAAGGAGATCAGCTTGGCTCTAGTCGACCATATGGGAGAGCTCGAATTCGAATGATTAGG
CATCGAACCTTCAAGAATTTGATTGAATAAAACATCTTCATTCTTAAGATATGAAGATAATCTTCAAAAG
GCCCCTGGGAATCTGAAAGAAGAGAAGCAGGCCCATTTATATGGGAAAGAACAATAGTATTTCTTATATA
GGCCCATTTAAGTTGAAA
