>Addgene plasmid #78098 | pHAtC | addgene partial sequence | sequence record 147598 | NOSterm-R 5'-attgccaaatgtttgaacga-3'
TGAATCACTGCGACCGGCCCTCCCGCGACCCAGCCGAGCGAGCTTAGCGAACTGTGGACGAGAACTGTGC
CACCAAGCGTAAGGCCGTTCTCTCGCATTTGCCTTGCTAGGCTCGCGCGAGTTGCTGGCTGAGGCGTTCT
CGAAATCAGCTCTTGTTCGGTCGGCATCTACTCTATTCCTTTGCCCTCGGACGAGTGCTGGGGCGTCGGT
TTCCACTATCGGCGAGTACTTCTACACAGCCATCGGTCCAGACGGCCGCGCTTCTGCGGGCGATTTGTGT
ACGCCCGACAGTCCCGGCTCCGGATCGGACGATTGCGTCGCATCGACCCTGCGCCCAAGCTGCATCATCG
AAATTGCCGTCAACCAAGCTCTGATAGAGTTGGTCAAGACCAATGCGGAGCATATACGCCCGGAGCCTTG
GCGATCCTGCAAGCTCCGGATGCCTCCGCTCGAAGTAGCGCGTCTGCTGCTCCATACAAGCCAACCACGG
CCTCCAGAAGAAGATGTTGGCGACCTCGTATTGGGAATCCCCGAACATCGCCTCGCTCCAGTCAATGACC
GCTGTTATGCGGCCATTGTCCGTCAGGACATTGTTGGAGCCGAAATCCGCGTGCACGAGGTGCCGGACTT
CGGGGCAGTCCTCGGCCCAAAGCATCAGCTCATCGAGAGCCTGCGCGACGGACGCACTGACGGTGTCGTC
CATCACAGTTTGCCAGTGATACACATGGGGATCAGCAATCGCGCATATGAAATCACGCCATGTAGTGTAT
TGACCGATTCCTTGCGGTCCGAATGGGCCGAACCCGCTCGTCTGGCTAAGATCGGCCGCAGCGATAGCAT
CCATAGCCTCCGCGACCGGCTGAAGAACAGCGGGCAGTTCGGTTTCAGGCAGGTCTTGCAACGTGACACC
