>Addgene plasmid #78098 | pHAtC | addgene partial sequence | sequence record 150223 | StrepPyoCas9-5UTR-F 5'-CGGTGCCACTTTTTCAAGTTG-3'
AAACCTCTGCAGGTGACTCTCGAGACACCTGCCTCCAATCACTACTTCGACTCTAGCTGTATATAAACTC
AGCTTCGTTTTCTTATCTAAGCGATGTGGGACTTTTGAAGATTGTTTTCAACTTAAATGGGCCTATATAA
GAAATACTATTGTTCTTTCCCATATAAATGGGCCTGCTTCTCTTCTTTCAGATTCCCAGGGGCCTTTTGA
AGATTATCTTCATATCTTAAGAATGAAGATGTTTTATTCAATCAAATTCTTGAAGGTTCGATGCCTAATC
ATTCGAATTCGAGCTCTCCCATATGGTCGACTAGAGCCAAGCTGATCTCCTTTGCCCCGGAGATCACCAT
GGACGACTTTCTCTATCTCTACGATCTAGGAAGAAAGTTCGACGGAGAAGGTGACGATACCATGTTCACC
ACCGATAATGAGAAGATTAGCCTCTTCAATTTCAGAAAGAATGCTGACCCACAGATGGTTAGAGAGGCCT
ACGCGGCAGGTCTCATCAAGACGATCTACCCGAGTAATAATCTCCAGGAGATCAAATACCTTCCCAAGAA
GGTTAAAGATGCAGTCAAAAGATTCAGGACTAACTGCATCAAGAACACAGAGAAAGATATATTTCTCAAG
ATCAGAAGTACTATTCCAGTATGGACGATTCAAGGCTTGCTTCATAAACCAAGGCAAGTAATAGAGATTG
GAGTCTCTAAGAAAGTAGTTCCTACTGAATCAAAGGCCATGGAGTCAAAAATTCAGATCGAGGATCTAAC
AGAACTCGCCGTGAAGACTGGCGAACAGTTCATACAGAGTCTTTTACGACTCAATGACAAGAAGAAAATC
TTCGTCAACATGGTGGAGCACGACACTCTCGTCTACTCCAAGAATATCAAAGATACAGTCTCA
